>Addgene plasmid #187784 | MAC_C_FLT1 | addgene full sequence | sequence record 372208 | Addgene NGS Result
ATGAGTGAGCTAACTCACATTAATTGCGTTGCGCTCACTGCCCGCTTTCCAGTCGGGAAACCTGTCGTGC
CAGCTGCATTAATGAATCGGCCAACGCGCGGGGAGAGGCGGTTTGCGTATTGGGCGCTCTTCCGCTTCCT
CGCTCACTGACTCGCTGCGCTCGGTCGTTCGGCTGCGGCGAGCGGTATCAGCTCACTCAAAGGCGGTAAT
ACGGTTATCCACAGAATCAGGGGATAACGCAGGAAAGAACATGTGAGCAAAAGGCCAGCAAAAGGCCAGG
AACCGTAAAAAGGCCGCGTTGCTGGCGTTTTTCCATAGGCTCCGCCCCCCTGACGAGCATCACAAAAATC
GACGCTCAAGTCAGAGGTGGCGAAACCCGACAGGACTATAAAGATACCAGGCGTTTCCCCCTGGAAGCTC
CCTCGTGCGCTCTCCTGTTCCGACCCTGCCGCTTACCGGATACCTGTCCGCCTTTCTCCCTTCGGGAAGC
GTGGCGCTTTCTCATAGCTCACGCTGTAGGTATCTCAGTTCGGTGTAGGTCGTTCGCTCCAAGCTGGGCT
GTGTGCACGAACCCCCCGTTCAGCCCGACCGCTGCGCCTTATCCGGTAACTATCGTCTTGAGTCCAACCC
GGTAAGACACGACTTATCGCCACTGGCAGCAGCCACTGGTAACAGGATTAGCAGAGCGAGGTATGTAGGC
GGTGCTACAGAGTTCTTGAAGTGGTGGCCTAACTACGGCTACACTAGAAGAACAGTATTTGGTATCTGCG
CTCTGCTGAAGCCAGTTACCTTCGGAAAAAGAGTTGGTAGCTCTTGATCCGGCAAACAAACCACCGCTGG
TAGCGGTGGTTTTTTTGTTTGCAAGCAGCAGATTACGCGCAGAAAAAAAGGATCTCAAGAAGATCCTTTG
ATCTTTTCTACGGGGTCTGACGCTCAGTGGAACGAAAACTCACGTTAAGGGATTTTGGTCATGAGATTAT
CAAAAAGGATCTTCACCTAGATCCTTTTAAATTAAAAATGAAGTTTTAAATCAATCTAAAGTATATATGA
GTAAACTTGGTCTGACAGTTACCAATGCTTAATCAGTGAGGCACCTATCTCAGCGATCTGTCTATTTCGT
TCATCCATAGTTGCCTGACTCCCCGTCGTGTAGATAACTACGATACGGGAGGGCTTACCATCTGGCCCCA
GTGCTGCAATGATACCGCGAGACCCACGCTCACCGGCTCCAGATTTATCAGCAATAAACCAGCCAGCCGG
AAGGGCCGAGCGCAGAAGTGGTCCTGCAACTTTATCCGCCTCCATCCAGTCTATTAATTGTTGCCGGGAA
GCTAGAGTAAGTAGTTCGCCAGTTAATAGTTTGCGCAACGTTGTTGCCATTGCTACAGGCATCGTGGTGT
CACGCTCGTCGTTTGGTATGGCTTCATTCAGCTCCGGTTCCCAACGATCAAGGCGAGTTACATGATCCCC
CATGTTGTGCAAAAAAGCGGTTAGCTCCTTCGGTCCTCCGATCGTTGTCAGAAGTAAGTTGGCCGCAGTG
TTATCACTCATGGTTATGGCAGCACTGCATAATTCTCTTACTGTCATGCCATCCGTAAGATGCTTTTCTG
TGACTGGTGAGTACTCAACCAAGTCATTCTGAGAATAGTGTATGCGGCGACCGAGTTGCTCTTGCCCGGC
GTCAATACGGGATAATACCGCGCCACATAGCAGAACTTTAAAAGTGCTCATCATTGGAAAACGTTCTTCG
GGGCGAAAACTCTCAAGGATCTTACCGCTGTTGAGATCCAGTTCGATGTAACCCACTCGTGCACCCAACT
GATCTTCAGCATCTTTTACTTTCACCAGCGTTTCTGGGTGAGCAAAAACAGGAAGGCAAAATGCCGCAAA
AAAGGGAATAAGGGCGACACGGAAATGTTGAATACTCATACTCTTCCTTTTTCAATATTATTGAAGCATT
TATCAGGGTTATTGTCTCATGAGCGGATACATATTTGAATGTATTTAGAAAAATAAACAAATAGGGGTTC
CGCGCACATTTCCCCGAAAAGTGCCACCTGACGTCGACGGATCGGGAGATCTCCCGATCCCCTATGGTGC
ACTCTCAGTACAATCTGCTCTGATGCCGCATAGTTAAGCCAGTATCTGCTCCCTGCTTGTGTGTTGGAGG
TCGCTGAGTAGTGCGCGAGCAAAATTTAAGCTACAACAAGGCAAGGCTTGACCGACAATTGCATGAAGAA
TCTGCTTAGGGTTAGGCGTTTTGCGCTGCTTCGCGATGTACGGGCCAGATATACGCGTTGACATTGATTA
TTGACTAGTTATTAATAGTAATCAATTACGGGGTCATTAGTTCATAGCCCATATATGGAGTTCCGCGTTA
CATAACTTACGGTAAATGGCCCGCCTGGCTGACCGCCCAACGACCCCCGCCCATTGACGTCAATAATGAC
GTATGTTCCCATAGTAACGCCAATAGGGACTTTCCATTGACGTCAATGGGTGGAGTATTTACGGTAAACT
GCCCACTTGGCAGTACATCAAGTGTATCATATGCCAAGTACGCCCCCTATTGACGTCAATGACGGTAAAT
GGCCCGCCTGGCATTATGCCCAGTACATGACCTTATGGGACTTTCCTACTTGGCAGTACATCTACGTATT
AGTCATCGCTATTACCATGGTGATGCGGTTTTGGCAGTACATCAATGGGCGTGGATAGCGGTTTGACTCA
CGGGGATTTCCAAGTCTCCACCCCATTGACGTCAATGGGAGTTTGTTTTGGCACCAAAATCAACGGGACT
TTCCAAAATGTCGTAACAACTCCGCCCCATTGACGCAAATGGGCGGTAGGCGTGTACGGTGGGAGGTCTA
TATAAGCAGAGCTCTCCCTATCAGTGATAGAGATCTCCCTATCAGTGATAGAGATCGTCGACGAGCTCGT
TTAGTGAACCGTCAGATCGCCTGGAGACGCCATCCACGCTGTTTTGACCTCCATAGAAGACACCGGGACC
GATCCAGCCTCCGGACTCTAGCGTTTAAACTTAAGCTTGGTACCGAGCTCGGATCCACTAGTCCAGTGTG
GTGGAATTCTGCAGATATCAACAAGTTTGTACAAAAAAGCAGGCTCCACCATGGTCAGCTACTGGGACAC
CGGGGTCCTGCTGTGCGCGCTGCTCAGCTGTCTGCTTCTCACAGGATCTAGTTCAGGTTCAAAATTAAAA
GATCCTGAACTGAGTTTAAAAGGCACCCAGCACATCATGCAAGCAGGCCAGACACTGCATCTCCAATGCA
GGGGGGAAGCAGCCCATAAATGGTCTTTGCCTGAAATGGTGAGTAAGGAAAGCGAAAGGCTGAGCATAAC
TAAATCTGCCTGTGGAAGAAATGGCAAACAATTCTGCAGTACTTTAACCTTGAACACAGCTCAAGCAAAC
CACACTGGCTTCTACAGCTGCAAATATCTAGCTGTACCTACTTCAAAGAAGAAGGAAACAGAATCTGCAA
TCTATATATTTATTAGTGATACAGGTAGACCTTTCGTAGAGATGTACAGTGAAATCCCCGAAATTATACA
CATGACTGAAGGAAGGGAGCTCGTCATTCCCTGCCGGGTTACGTCACCTAACATCACTGTTACTTTAAAA
AAGTTTCCACTTGACACTTTGATCCCTGATGGAAAACGCATAATCTGGGACAGTAGAAAGGGCTTCATCA
TATCAAATGCAACGTACAAAGAAATAGGGCTTCTGACCTGTGAAGCAACAGTCAATGGGCATTTGTATAA
GACAAACTATCTCACACATCGACAAACCAATACAATCATAGATGTCCAAATAAGCACACCACGCCCAGTC
AAATTACTTAGAGGCCATACTCTTGTCCTCAATTGTACTGCTACCACTCCCTTGAACACGAGAGTTCAAA
TGACCTGGAGTTACCCTGATGAAAAAAATAAGAGAGCTTCCGTAAGGCGACGAATTGACCAAAGCAATTC
CCATGCCAACATATTCTACAGTGTTCTTACTATTGACAAAATGCAGAACAAAGACAAAGGACTTTATACT
TGTCGTGTAAGGAGTGGACCATCATTCAAATCTGTTAACACCTCAGTGCATATATATGATAAAGCATTCA
TCACTGTGAAACATCGAAAACAGCAGGTGCTTGAAACCGTAGCTGGCAAGCGGTCTTACCGGCTCTCTAT
GAAAGTGAAGGCATTTCCCTCGCCGGAAGTTGTATGGTTAAAAGATGGGTTACCTGCGACTGAGAAATCT
GCTCGCTATTTGACTCGTGGCTACTCGTTAATTATCAAGGACGTAACTGAAGAGGATGCAGGGAATTATA
CAATCTTGCTGAGCATAAAACAGTCAAATGTGTTTAAAAACCTCACTGCCACTCTAATTGTCAATGTGAA
ACCCCAGATTTACGAAAAGGCCGTGTCATCGTTTCCAGACCCGGCTCTCTACCCACTGGGCAGCAGACAA
ATCCTGACTTGTACCGCATATGGTATCCCTCAACCTACAATCAAGTGGTTCTGGCACCCCTGTAACCATA
ATCATTCCGAAGCAAGGTGTGACTTTTGTTCCAATAATGAAGAGTCCTTTATCCTGGATGCTGACAGCAA
CATGGGAAACAGAATTGAGAGCATCACTCAGCGCATGGCAATAATAGAAGGAAAGAATAAGATGGCTAGC
ACCTTGGTTGTGGCTGACTCTAGAATTTCTGGAATCTACATTTGCATAGCTTCCAATAAAGTTGGGACTG
TGGGAAGAAACATAAGCTTTTATATCACAGATGTGCCAAATGGGTTTCATGTTAACTTGGAAAAAATGCC
GACGGAAGGAGAGGACCTGAAACTGTCTTGCACAGTTAACAAGTTCTTATACAGAGACGTTACTTGGATT
TTACTGCGGACAGTTAATAACAGAACAATGCACTACAGTATTAGCAAGCAAAAAATGGCCATCACTAAGG
AGCACTCCATCACTCTTAATCTTACCATCATGAATGTTTCCCTGCAAGATTCAGGCACCTATGCCTGCAG
AGCCAGGAATGTATACACAGGGGAAGAAATCCTCCAGAAGAAAGAAATTACAATCAGAGATCAGGAAGCA
CCATACCTCCTGCGAAACCTCAGTGATCACACAGTGGCCATCAGCAGTTCCACCACTTTAGACTGTCATG
CTAATGGTGTCCCCGAGCCTCAGATCACTTGGTTTAAAAACAACCACAAAATACAACAAGAGCCTGGAAT
TATTTTAGGACCAGGAAGCAGCACGCTGTTTATTGAAAGAGTCACAGAAGAGGATGAAGGTGTCTATCAC
TGCAAAGCCACCAACCAGAAGGGCTCTGTGGAAAGTTCAGCATACCTCACTGTTCAAGGAACCTCGGACA
AGTCTAATCTGGAGCTGATCACTCTAACATGCACCTGTGTGGCTGCGACTCTCTTCTGGCTCCTATTAAC
CCTCTTTATCCGAAAAATGAAAAGGTCTTCTTCTGAAATAAAGACTGACTACCTATCAATTATAATGGAC
CCAGATGAAGTTCCTTTGGATGAGCAGTGTGAGCGGCTCCCTTATGATGCCAGCAAGTGGGAGTTTGCCC
GGGAGAGACTTAAACTGGGCAAATCACTTGGAAGAGGGGCTTTTGGAAAAGTGGTTCAAGCATCAGCATT
TGGCATTAAGAAATCACCTACGTGCCGGACTGTGGCTGTGAAAATGCTGAAAGAGGGGGCCACGGCCAGC
GAGTACAAAGCTCTGATGACTGAGCTAAAAATCTTGACCCACATTGGCCACCATCTGAACGTGGTTAACC
TGCTGGGAGCCTGCACCAAGCAAGGAGGGCCTCTGATGGTGATTGTTGAATACTGCAAATATGGAAATCT
CTCCAACTACCTCAAGAGCAAACGTGACTTATTTTTTCTCAACAAGGATGCAGCACTACACATGGAGCCT
AAGAAAGAAAAAATGGAGCCAGGCCTGGAACAAGGCAAGAAACCAAGACTAGATAGCGTCACCAGCAGCG
AAAGCTTTGCGAGCTCCGGCTTTCAGGAAGATAAAAGTCTGAGTGATGTTGAGGAAGAGGAGGATTCTGA
CGGTTTCTACAAGGAGCCCATCACTATGGAAGATCTGATTTCTTACAGTTTTCAAGTGGCCAGAGGCATG
GAGTTCCTGTCTTCCAGAAAGTGCATTCATCGGGACCTGGCAGCGAGAAACATTCTTTTATCTGAGAACA
ACGTGGTGAAGATTTGTGATTTTGGCCTTGCCCGGGATATTTATAAGAACCCCGATTATGTGAGAAAAGG
AGATACTCGACTTCCTCTGAAATGGATGGCTCCCGAATCTATCTTTGACAAAATCTACAGCACCAAGAGC
GACGTGTGGTCTTACGGAGTATTGCTGTGGGAAATCTTCTCCTTAGGTGGGTCTCCATACCCAGGAGTAC
AAATGGATGAGGACTTTTGCAGTCGCCTGAGGGAAGGCATGAGGATGAGAGCTCCTGAGTACTCTACTCC
TGAAATCTATCAGATCATGCTGGACTGCTGGCACAGAGACCCAAAAGAAAGGCCAAGATTTGCAGAACTT
GTGGAAAAACTAGGTGATTTGCTTCAAGCAAATGTACAACAGGATGGTAAAGACTACATCCCAATCAATG
CCATACTGACAGGAAATAGTGGGTTTACATACTCAACTCCTGCCTTCTCTGAGGACTTCTTCAAGGAAAG
TATTTCAGCTCCGAAGTTTAATTCAGGAAGCTCTGATGATGTCAGATATGTAAATGCTTTCAAGTTCATG
AGCCTGGAAAGAATCAAAACCTTTGAAGAACTTTTACCGAATGCCACCTCCATGTTTGATGACTACCAGG
GCGACAGCAGCACTCTGTTGGCCTCTCCCATGCTGAAGCGCTTCACCTGGACTGACAGCAAACCCAAGGC
CTCGCTCAAGATTGACTTGAGAGTAACCAGTAAAAGTAAGGAGTCGGGGCTGTCTGATGTCAGCAGGCCC
AGTTTCTGCCATTCCAGCTGTGGGCACGTCAGCGAAGGCAAGCGCAGGTTCACCTACGACCACGCTGAGC
TGGAAAGGAAAATCGCGTGCTGCTCCCCGCCCCCAGACTACAACTCGGTGGTCCTGTACTCCACCCCACC
CATCGACCCAGCTTTCTTGTACAAAGTGGTTGATATCAAGGCCGCCGACATCACCAGCCTGTACAAGAAA
GTGGGGTGGAGCCATCCCCAGTTCGAGAAGGGCGGAGGATCTGGCGGCGGAAGCGGCGGAGGAAGCTGGT
CCCACCCTCAGTTTGAGAAAGGCACCGAGCTGGGCAGCACCATGGCCAGCTACCCCTACGACGTGCCCGA
CTACGCCAAGGACAACACCGTGCCCCTGAAGCTGATCGCCCTGCTGGCCAACGGCGAGTTCCACTCTGGC
GAGCAGCTGGGCGAGACACTGGGCATGAGCAGAGCCGCCATCAACAAGCACATCCAGACCCTGCGGGACT
GGGGCGTGGACGTGTTCACAGTGCCCGGCAAGGGCTACAGCCTGCCCGAGCCCATCCAGCTGCTGAACGC
CAAGCAGATCCTGGGCCAGCTGGATGGCGGATCTGTGGCCGTGCTGCCCGTGATCGACAGCACCAACCAG
TATCTGCTCGACCGGATCGGCGAGCTGAAGTCCGGCGACGCCTGTATCGCCGAGTACCAGCAGGCCGGCA
GAGGCGGCAGGGGCAGAAAGTGGTTCAGCCCCTTCGGCGCCAACCTGTACCTGAGCATGTTCTGGAGACT
GGAACAGGGCCCAGCCGCCGCTATTGGCCTGAGCCTGGTCATCGGCATCGTGATGGCCGAGGTGCTGCGG
AAGCTGGGCGCCGACAAAGTGCGCGTGAAGTGGCCCAACGACCTGTATCTGCAGGACCGGAAGCTGGCCG
GCATCCTGGTGGAACTGACCGGCAAAACAGGCGACGCCGCCCAGATCGTGATCGGCGCTGGCATCAACAT
GGCCATGCGGCGGGTGGAAGAGAGCGTGGTCAACCAGGGCTGGATCACCCTGCAGGAAGCCGGCATCAAC
CTGGACCGGAACACCCTGGCCGCCATGCTGATCAGAGAGCTGAGAGCCGCCCTGGAACTGTTCGAGCAGG
AAGGCCTGGCCCCCTACCTGAGCAGATGGGAGAAGCTGGACAACTTCATCAACCGGCCCGTGAAACTGAT
CATCGGCGACAAAGAGATCTTCGGCATCAGCCGGGGCATCGACAAGCAGGGGGCCCTGCTCCTGGAACAG
GACGGCATCATCAAGCCCTGGATGGGCGGCGAGATCAGCCTGCGGAGCGCCGAGAAGTGATGACTCGAGT
CTAGAGGGCCCGTTTAAACCCGCTGATCAGCCTCGACTGTGCCTTCTAGTTGCCAGCCATCTGTTGTTTG
CCCCTCCCCCGTGCCTTCCTTGACCCTGGAAGGTGCCACTCCCACTGTCCTTTCCTAATAAAATGAGGAA
ATTGCATCGCATTGTCTGAGTAGGTGTCATTCTATTCTGGGGGGTGGGGTGGGGCAGGACAGCAAGGGGG
AGGATTGGGAAGACAATAGCAGGCATGCTGGGGATGCGGTGGGCTCTATGGCTTCTGAGGCGGAAAGAAC
CAGCTGGGGCTCTAGGGGGTATCCCC
[124 nt withheld, positions 8637-8760]
C
[91 nt withheld, positions 8762-8852]
AGGGTGATGGTTCACGTACCTAGAAGTTCCTATTCCGAAGTTCCTATTCTCTAGAAAGTATAGGAACTTC
CTTGGCCAAAAAGCCTGAACTCACCGCGACGTCTGTCGAGAAGTTTCTGATCGAAAAGTTCGACAGCGTC
TCCGACCTGATGCAGCTCTCGGAGGGCGAAGAATCTCGTGCTTTCAGCTTCGATGTAGGAGGGCGTGGAT
ATGTCCTGCGGGTAAATAGCTGCGCCGATGGTTTCTACAAAGATCGTTATGTTTATCGGCACTTTGCATC
GGCCGCGCTCCCGATTCCGGAAGTGCTTGACATTGGGGAATTCAGCGAGAGCCTGACCTATTGCATCTCC
CGCCGTGCACAGGGTGTCACGTTGCAAGACCTGCCTGAAACCGAACTGCCCGCTGTTCTGCAGCCGGTCG
CGGAGGCCATGGATGCGATCGCTGCGGCCGATCTTAGCCAGACGAGCGGGTTCGGCCCATTCGGACCGCA
AGGAATCGGTCAATACACTACATGGCGTGATTTCATATGCGCGATTGCTGATCCCCATGTGTATCACTGG
CAAACTGTGATGGACGACACCGTCAGTGCGTCCGTCGCGCAGGCTCTCGATGAGCTGATGCTTTGGGCCG
AGGACTGCCCCGAAGTCCGGCACCTCGTGCACGCGGATTTCGGCTCCAACAATGTCCTGACGGACAATGG
CCGCATAACAGCGGTCATTGACTGGAGCGAGGCGATGTTCGGGGATTCCCAATACGAGGTCGCCAACATC
TTCTTCTGGAGGCCGTGGTTGGCTTGTATGGAGCAGCAGACGCGCTACTTCGAGCGGAGGCATCCGGAGC
TTGCAGGATCGCCGCGGCTCCGGGCGTATATGCTCCGCATTGGTCTTGACCAACTCTATCAGAGCTTGGT
TGACGGCAATTTCGATGATGCAGCTTGGGCGCAGGGTCGATGCGACGCAATCGTCCGATCCGGAGCCGGG
ACTGTCGGGCGTACACAAATCGCCCGCAGAAGCGCGGCCGTCTGGACCGATGGCTGTGTAGAAGTACTCG
CCGATAGTGGAAACCGACGCCCCAGCACTCGTCCGAGGGCAAAGGAATAGCACGTACTACGAGATTTCGA
TTCCACCGCCGCCTTCTATGAAAGGTTGGGCTTCGGAATCGTTTTCCGGGACGCCGGCTGGATGATCCTC
CAGCGCGGGGATCTCATGCTGGAGTTCTTCGCCCACCCCAACTTGTTTATTGCAGCTTATAATGGTTACA
AATAAAGCAATAGCATCACAAATTTCACAAATAAAGCATTTTTTTCACTGCATTCTAGTTGTGGTTTGTC
CAAACTCATCAATGTATCTTATCATGTCTGTATACCGTCGACCTCTAGCTAGAGCTTGGCGTAATCATGG
TCATAGCTGTTTCCTGTGTGAAATTGTTATCCGCTCACAATTCCACACAACATACGAGCCGGAAGCATAA
AGTGTAAAGCCTGGGGTGCCTA
Features (pLannotate 1.2.2; 24 found; start..end, strand, type, name):
      1..22      -  protein_bind   CAP binding site: CAP binding activates transcription in the presence of cAMP. E. coli catabolite activator protein
     35..127     -  CDS            lacI (fragment): lac repressor; lacI; The lac repressor binds to the lac operator to inhibit transcription in E. coli. This inhibition can be relieved by adding lactose or isopropyl-β-D-thiogalactopyranoside (IPTG).
    310..898     -  rep_origin     ori: high-copy-number ColE1/pMB1/pBR322/pUC origin of replication
   1069..1929    -  CDS            AmpR: β-lactamase; bla; confers resistance to ampicillin, carbenicillin, and related antibiotics
   1930..2034    -  promoter       AmpR promoter: bla
   2093..2145    -  misc_feature   bom (fragment): basis of mobility region from pBR322
   2300..2679    +  enhancer       CMV enhancer: human cytomegalovirus immediate early enhancer
   2680..2883    +  promoter       CMV promoter: human cytomegalovirus (CMV) immediate early promoter
   2885..2904    +  promoter       PLtetO-1 promoter (fragment): modified phage lambda PL promoter with tet operator sites (Lutz and Bujard, 1997)
   2906..2925    +  promoter       PLtetO-1 promoter (fragment): modified phage lambda PL promoter with tet operator sites (Lutz and Bujard, 1997)
   2933..2966    +  promoter       TRE3GV promoter (fragment): 3rd-generation Tet-responsive promoter that can be activated by binding of Tet-On® 3G, optimized for retroviral and lentiviral vectors
   3101..3125    +  protein_bind   attB1: mutant version of attB; recombination site for the Gateway® BP reaction BP Clonase™
   3131..7144    +  CDS            FLT1: VGFR1_HUMAN - Also known as FLT, FRT, VEGFR1. Experimental evidence at protein level: Swiss-Prot protein existence level 1. [Isoform 7]: Has a truncated kinase domain; it increases phosphorylation of SRC at 'Tyr-418' by unknown means and promotes tumor cell invasion. From Homo sapiens (Human).
   7146..7170    -  protein_bind   attB2: mutant version of attB; recombination site for the Gateway® BP reaction BP Clonase™
   7358..8317    +  CDS            birA: BIRA_ECOLI - Also known as bioR, dhbB. Experimental evidence at protein level: Swiss-Prot protein existence level 1. Acts both as a biotin--[acetyl-CoA-carboxylase] ligase and a biotin-operon repressor. In the presence of ATP, BirA activates biotin to form the BirA-biotinyl-5'-adenylate (BirA-bio-5'-AMP or holoBirA) complex. HoloBirA can either transfer the biotinyl moiety to the biotin carboxyl carrier protein (BCCP) subunit of acetyl-CoA carboxylase, or bind to the biotin operator site and inhibit transcription of the operon. From Escherichia coli (strain K12).
   8367..8591    +  polyA_signal   bGH poly(A) signal: bovine growth hormone polyadenylation signal
   8595..8616    +  promoter       SV40 promoter (fragment): SV40 enhancer and early promoter
   8637..8870    +  rep_origin     f1 ori (fragment) (sequence partly withheld): f1 bacteriophage origin of replication; arrow indicates direction of (+) strand synthesis
   8875..8922    +  protein_bind   FRT: FLP-mediated recombination occurs in the 8-bp core sequence TCTAGAAA (Turan and Bode, 2011). FLP recombinase from the Saccharomyces cerevisiae 2μ plasmid
   8930..9952    +  CDS            HygR: aminoglycoside phosphotransferase from E. coli; aph(4)-Ia; confers resistance to hygromycin
   9962..10087   +  CDS            ble (fragment): BLE_KLEPN - Experimental evidence at protein level: Swiss-Prot protein existence level 1. Binding protein with a strong affinity to the bleomycin family of antibiotics. Binds to CL990; an antimitotic-antibiotic compound. From Klebsiella pneumoniae.
  10082..10203   +  polyA_signal   SV40 poly(A) signal: SV40 polyadenylation signal
  10276..10292   -  protein_bind   lac operator: The lac repressor binds to the lac operator to inhibit transcription in E. coli. This inhibition can be relieved by adding lactose or isopropyl-β-D-thiogalactopyranoside (IPTG). lac repressor encoded by lacI
  10300..10330   -  promoter       lac promoter: promoter for the E. coli lac operon
