[The description below was written by a language model from this plasmid's Addgene catalogue record and pLannotate feature annotations shown in this document.]
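Description:
MAC_C_FLT1 is a mammalian expression plasmid built on the MAC-tag-C backbone, carrying the human FLT1 (VEGFR1) receptor tyrosine kinase coding sequence introduced by Gateway cloning. It is maintained in E. coli through a high-copy ColE1/pUC-type origin and an ampicillin resistance gene (β-lactamase) driven by its own promoter. Short fragments of lac regulatory elements, an f1 origin and a bom site are also annotated as backbone remnants.

The expression cassette begins with the CMV enhancer and immediate-early promoter, followed directly by short sequences annotated as tet operator-containing promoter fragments, which suggests a tetracycline-regulated CMV arrangement, although the record does not state this explicitly. The FLT1 open reading frame sits between attB1 and attB2 recombination sites. Downstream of attB2 lies a coding region matching E. coli BirA biotin ligase, and a bovine growth hormone polyadenylation signal terminates the transcript. This layout is consistent with a C-terminal fusion of the MAC tag to FLT1. The BirA-derived module would enable proximity-dependent biotinylation of neighbouring proteins, but any additional affinity epitopes in the tag, or mutations in BirA, are not annotated in the feature table.

Beyond the cassette, an FRT site immediately precedes a hygromycin resistance gene with no full promoter annotated upstream of it, followed by an SV40 polyadenylation signal. This arrangement is typical of vectors designed for FLP-mediated integration into a host cell line carrying a genomic FRT site, where integration enables hygromycin selection of isogenic stable lines. The stated purpose is MAC-tagged expression of FLT1, and the associated study mapped the physical and functional interactomes of human receptor tyrosine kinases.
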