Addgene plasmid #187784: MAC_C_FLT1
Purpose: MAC-tagged gene expression of human FLT1
Depositing lab: Markku Varjosalo. Depositing organization: University of Helsinki, Institute of Biotechnology. Publication: Physical and functional interactome atlas of human receptor tyrosine kinases. Salokas K, Liu X, Ohman T, Chowdhury I, Gawriyski L, Keskitalo S, Varjosalo M. EMBO Rep. 2022 Apr 5:e54041. doi: 10.15252/embr.202154041. PubMed 35384245.
Backbone
  Vector backbone: MAC-tag-C
  Vector type: Mammalian Expression
Growth in bacteria
  Bacterial resistance: Ampicillin, 100 μg/mL
  Growth temperature: 37°C
  Growth strain: DH5alpha
  Copy number: High Copy
Gene/Insert
  Gene/Insert name: FLT1
  Species: H. sapiens (human)
  Entrez Gene: FLT1 (a.k.a. FLT, FLT-1, VEGFR-1, VEGFR1)
  Cloning method: Gateway Cloning
Terms and licenses: Academic/Nonprofit Terms; Industry Terms: Not Available to Industry
How to cite: MAC_C_FLT1 was a gift from Markku Varjosalo (Addgene plasmid # 187784 ; http://n2t.net/addgene:187784 ; RRID:Addgene_187784)
